>Addgene plasmid #52896 | p416GAL1-Skn7t-L-IFP-F[1] (Yeast) | addgene full sequence | sequence record 467312 | Addgene NGS Result
AAACCCCGGATTCTAGAATGAGCCTAACACCAAATGCTCAAAATAACACAGTCACGCTACGAAAAGGTTT
CCATGTACTGTTGGTGGAAGATGACGCAGTGTCTATACAGTTGTGTTCAAAATTTTTACGGAAATATGGC
TGTACTGTCCAAGTTGTCAGCGACAGTCTTTCAGCTATCTCAACACTAGAGAAGTATAGGTATGATTTGG
TTTTAATGGACATTGTTATGCCAAACCTAGATGGTGCCACAGCGACATCCATTGTCAGAAGTTTTGATAA
TGAGACTCCCATCATTGCCATGACAGGTAACATTATGAATCAAGACTTGATCACATACTTACAACATGGA
ATGAATGATATCTTGGCCAAACCATTCACGAGGGATGATTTACACTCAATTTTAATACGTTATCTAAAGG
ACCGTATTCCTTTATGCGAACAGCAATTACCACCTCGCAACTCTTCGCCACAAACTCATTCCAACACCAA
TACTGCTAATTCGAATCCTAATACGATTAATGAACAGTCGTTAGCCATGTTACCACAAGATAATCCGTCA
ACTACTACCCCTGTTACCCCAGGTGCCTCTATATCTTCTGCACAGCATGTTCAACAAGGTCAACAAGAAC
AGCAGCATCAAATTTTCCATGCTCAGCAGCAGCAGCAGCATCACAACGCCATTGCTAATGCTAGGTCAGA
CGTAGCCATACCGAATTTGGAACATGAAATCAACACTGTACCACATTCCTCAATGGGTTCCACTCCGCAA
TTACCACAATCTACACTTCAAGAAAACCAGCTATCAATCGATGGTGGCGGTGGCTCTGGAGGTGGTGGGT
CCTCCGGAGCTCGGGACCCTCTGCCATTCTTTCCACCTCTGTACCTGGGCGGCCCTGAGATTACAACCGA
GAACTGCGAGAGAGAGCCTATCCACATTCCTGGGTCCATCCAGCCACACGGGGCTCTGCTCACAGCTGAC
GGCCACTCCGGAGAGGTGCTCCAAGTGTCCCTGAATGCCGCTACCTTCCTGGGCCAGGAGCCTACTGTGC
TGCGGGGGCAGACCCTGGCTGCCCTGCTCCCCGAGCAGTGGCCAGCCCTGCAGGCAGCCCTGCCCCCAGG
ATGTCCAGATGCCCTCCAATACAGGGCCACCCTCGACTGGCCAGCTGCTGGGCACCTCAGCCTGACTGTG
CATCGGGTGGCTGAACTCCTGATCCTGGAGTTCGAACCTACCGAGGCCTGGTAACTCGAGTCATGTAATT
AGTTATGTCACGCTTACATTCACGCCCTCCCCCCACATCCGCTCTAACCGAAAAGGAAGGAGTTAGACAA
CCTGAAGTCTAGGTCCCTATTTATTTTTTTATAGTTATGTTAGTATTAAGAACGTTATTTATATTTCAAA
TTTTTCTTTTTTTTCTGTACAGACGCGTGTACGCATGTAACATTATACTGAAAACCTTGCTTGAGAAGGT
TTTGGGACGCTCGAAGGCTTTAATTTGCGGCCGGTACCCAATTCGCCCTATAGTGAGTCGTATTACGCGC
GCTCACTGGCCGTCGTTTTACAACGTCGTGACTGGGAAAACCCTGGCGTTACCCAACTTAATCGCCTTGC
AGCACATCCCCCTTTCGCCAGCTGGCGTAATAGCGAAGAGGCCCGCACCGATCGCCCTTCCCAACAGTTG
CGCAGCCTGAATGGCGAATGG
[124 nt withheld, positions 1702-1825]
C
[91 nt withheld, positions 1827-1917]
A
[49 nt withheld, positions 1919-1967]
CCTTTGACGTTGGAGTCCACGTTCTTT
[37 nt withheld, positions 1995-2031]
ACCCTATCTCGGTCTATTCTTTTGATTTATAAGGGATTTTGCCGATTTCGGCCTATTGGTTAAAAAATGA
GCTGATTTAACAAAAATTTAACGCGAATTTTAACAAAATATTAACGCTTACAATTTCCTGATGCGGTATT
TTCTCCTTACGCATCTGTGCGGTATTTCACACCGCATAGGGTAATAACTGATATAATTAAATTGAAGCTC
TAATTTGTGAGTTTAGTATACATGCATTTACTTATAATACAGTTTTTTAGTTTTGCTGGCCGCATCTTCT
CAAATATGCTTCCCAGCCTGCTTTTCTGTAACGTTCACCCTCTACCTTAGCATCCCTTCCCTTTGCAAAT
AGTCCTCTTCCAACAATAATAATGTCAGATCCTGTAGAGACCACATCATCCACGGTTCTATACTGTTGAC
CCAATGCGTCTCCCTTGTCATCTAAACCCACACCGGGTGTCATAATCAACCAATCGTAACCTTCATCTCT
TCCACCCATGTCTCTTTGAGCAATAAAGCCGATAACAAAATCTTTGTCGCTCTTCGCAATGTCAACAGTA
CCCTTAGTATATTCTCCAGTAGATAGGGAGCCCTTGCATGACAATTCTGCTAACATCAAAAGGCCTCTAG
GTTCCTTTGTTACTTCTTCTGCCGCCTGCTTCAAACCGCTAACAATACCTGGGCCCACCACACCGTGTGC
ATTCGTAATGTCTGCCCATTCTGCTATTCTGTATACACCCGCAGAGTACTGCAATTTGACTGTATTACCA
ATGTCAGCAAATTTTCTGTCTTCGAAGAGTAAAAAATTGTACTTGGCGGATAATGCCTTTAGCGGCTTAA
CTGTGCCCTCCATGGAAAAATCAGTCAAGATATCCACATGTGTTTTTAGTAAACAAATTTTGGGACCTAA
TGCTTCAACTAACTCCAGTAATTCCTTGGTGGTACGAACATCCAATGAAGCACACAAGTTTGTTTGCTTT
TCGTGCATGATATTAAATAGCTTGGCAGCAACAGGACTAGGATGAGTAGCAGCACGTTCCTTATATGTAG
CTTTCGACATGATTTATCTTCGTTTCCTGCAGGTTTTTGTTCTGTGCAGTTGGGTTAAGAATACTGGGCA
ATTTCATGTTTCTTCAACACTACATATGCGTATATATACCAATCTAAGTCTGTGCTCCTTCCTTCGTTCT
TCCTTCTGTTCGGAGATTACCGAATCAAAAAAATTTCAAGGAAACCGAAATCAAAAAAAAGAATAAAAAA
AAAATGATGAATTGAAAAGGTGGTATGGTGCACTCTCAGTACAATCTGCTCTGATGCCGCATAGTTAAGC
CAGCCCCGACACCCGCCAACACCCGCTGACGCGCCCTGACGGGCTTGTCTGCTCCCGGCATCCGCTTACA
GACAAGCTGTGACCGTCTCCGGGAGCTGCATGTGTCAGAGGTTTTCACCGTCATCACCGAAACGCGCGAG
ACGAAAGGGCCTCGTGATACGCCTATTTTTATAGGTTAATGTCATGATAATAATGGTTTCTTAGACGGAT
CGCTTGCCTGTAACTTACACGCGCCTCGTATCTTTTAATGATGGAATAATTTGGGAATTTACTCTGTGTT
TATTTATTTTTATGTTTTGTATTTGGATTTTAGAAAGTAAATAAAGAAGGTAGAAGAGTTACGGAATGAA
GAAAAAAAAATAAACAAAGGTTTAAAAAATTTCAACAAAAAGCGTACTTTACATATATATTTATTAGACA
AGAAAAGCAGATTAAATAGATATACATTCGATTAACGATAAGTAAAATGTAAAATCACAGGATTTTCGTG
TGTGGTCTTCTACACAGACAAGATGAAACAATTCGGCATTAATACCTGAGAGCAGGAAGAGCAAGATAAA
AGGTAGTATTTGTTGGCGATCCCCCTAGAGTCTTTTACATCTTCGGAAAACAAAAACTATTTTTTCTTTA
ATTTCTTTTTTTACTTTCTATTTTTAATTTATATATTTATATTAAAAAATTTAAATTATAATTATTTTTA
TAGCACGTGATGAAAAGGACCCAGGTGGCACTTTTCGGGGAAATGTGCGCGGAACCCCTATTTGTTTATT
TTTCTAAATACATTCAAATATGTATCCGCTCATGAGACAATAACCCTGATAAATGCTTCAATAATATTGA
AAAAGGAAGAGTATGAGTATTCAACATTTCCGTGTCGCCCTTATTCCCTTTTTTGCGGCATTTTGCCTTC
CTGTTTTTGCTCACCCAGAAACGCTGGTGAAAGTAAAAGATGCTGAAGATCAGTTGGGTGCACGAGTGGG
TTACATCGAACTGGATCTCAACAGCGGTAAGATCCTTGAGAGTTTTCGCCCCGAAGAACGTTTTCCAATG
ATGAGCACTTTTAAAGTTCTGCTATGTGGCGCGGTATTATCCCGTATTGACGCCGGGCAAGAGCAACTCG
GTCGCCGCATACACTATTCTCAGAATGACTTGGTTGAGTACTCACCAGTCACAGAAAAGCATCTTACGGA
TGGCATGACAGTAAGAGAATTATGCAGTGCTGCCATAACCATGAGTGATAACACTGCGGCCAACTTACTT
CTGACAACGATCGGAGGACCGAAGGAGCTAACCGCTTTTTTGCACAACATGGGGGATCATGTAACTCGCC
TTGATCGTTGGGAACCGGAGCTGAATGAAGCCATACCAAACGACGAGCGTGACACCACGATGCCTGTAGC
AATGGCAACAACGTTGCGCAAACTATTAACTGGCGAACTACTTACTCTAGCTTCCCGGCAACAATTAATA
GACTGGATGGAGGCGGATAAAGTTGCAGGACCACTTCTGCGCTCGGCCCTTCCGGCTGGCTGGTTTATTG
CTGATAAATCTGGAGCCGGTGAGCGTGGGTCTCGCGGTATCATTGCAGCACTGGGGCCAGATGGTAAGCC
CTCCCGTATCGTAGTTATCTACACGACGGGGAGTCAGGCAACTATGGATGAACGAAATAGACAGATCGCT
GAGATAGGTGCCTCACTGATTAAGCATTGGTAACTGTCAGACCAAGTTTACTCATATATACTTTAGATTG
ATTTAAAACTTCATTTTTAATTTAAAAGGATCTAGGTGAAGATCCTTTTTGATAATCTCATGACCAAAAT
CCCTTAACGTGAGTTTTCGTTCCACTGAGCGTCAGACCCCGTAGAAAAGATCAAAGGATCTTCTTGAGAT
CCTTTTTTTCTGCGCGTAATCTGCTGCTTGCAAACAAAAAAACCACCGCTACCAGCGGTGGTTTGTTTGC
CGGATCAAGAGCTACCAACTCTTTTTCCGAAGGTAACTGGCTTCAGCAGAGCGCAGATACCAAATACTGT
TCTTCTAGTGTAGCCGTAGTTAGGCCACCACTTCAAGAACTCTGTAGCACCGCCTACATACCTCGCTCTG
CTAATCCTGTTACCAGTGGCTGCTGCCAGTGGCGATAAGTCGTGTCTTACCGGGTTGGACTCAAGACGAT
AGTTACCGGATAAGGCGCAGCGGTCGGGCTGAACGGGGGGTTCGTGCACACAGCCCAGCTTGGAGCGAAC
GACCTACACCGAACTGAGATACCTACAGCGTGAGCTATGAGAAAGCGCCACGCTTCCCGAAGGGAGAAAG
GCGGACAGGTATCCGGTAAGCGGCAGGGTCGGAACAGGAGAGCGCACGAGGGAGCTTCCAGGGGGAAACG
CCTGGTATCTTTATAGTCCTGTCGGGTTTCGCCACCTCTGACTTGAGCGTCGATTTTTGTGATGCTCGTC
AGGGGGGCGGAGCCTATGGAAAAACGCCAGCAACGCGGCCTTTTTACGGTTCCTGGCCTTTTGCTGGCCT
TTTGCTCACATGTTCTTTCCTGCGTTATCCCCTGATTCTGTGGATAACCGTATTACCGCCTTTGAGTGAG
CTGATACCGCTCGCCGCAGCCGAACGACCGAGCGCAGCGAGTCAGTGAGCGAGGAAGCGGAAGAGCGCCC
AATACGCAAACCGCCTCTCCCCGCGCGTTGGCCGATTCATTAATGCAGCTGGCACGACAGGTTTCCCGAC
TGGAAAGCGGGCAGTGAGCGCAACGCAATTAATGTGAGTTAGCTCACTCATTAGGCACCCCAGGCTTTAC
ACTTTATGCTTCCGGCTCGTATGTTGTGTGGAATTGTGAGCGGATAACAATTTCACACAGGAAACAGCTA
TGACCATGATTACGCCAAGCGCGCAATTAACCCTCACTAAAGGGAACAAAAGCTGGAGCTCTAGTACGGA
TTAGAAGCCGCCGAGCGGGTGACAGCCCTCCGAAGGAAGACTCTCCTCCGTGCGTCCTCGTCTTCACCGG
TCGCGTTCCTGAAACGCAGATGTGCCTCGCGCCGCACTGCTCCGAACAATAAAGATTCTACAATACTAGC
TTTTATGGTTATGAAGAGGAAAAATTGGCAGTAACCTGGCCCCACAAACCTTCAAATGAACGAATCAAAT
TAACAACCATAGGATGATAATGCGATTAGTTTTTTAGCCTTATTTCTGGGGTAATTAATCAGCGAAGCGA
TGATTTTTGATCTATTAACAGATATATAAATGCAAAAACTGCATAACCACTTTAACTAATACTTTCAACA
TTTTCGGTTTGTATTACTTCTTATTCAAATGTAATAAAAGTATCAACAAAAAATTGTTAATATACCTCTA
TACTTTAACGTCAAGGAGAAA
Features (pLannotate 1.2.2; 21 found; start..end, strand, type, name):
      6..806     +  CDS            SKN7 (fragment): SKN7_YEAST - Also known as BRY1, POS9. Experimental evidence at protein level: Swiss-Prot protein existence level 1. Transcription factor that is part of a SLN1-YPD1-SKN7 two- component regulatory system, which controls gene expression in response to changes in the osmolarity of the extracellular environment. Under low osmotic conditions, phosphorylated and activated by the phosphorelay intermediate protein YPD1. Also activated in response to oxidative stress, independent on the two-component regulatory system. Regulates heat shock genes in response to oxidative stress and genes involved in ce
    819..1241    +  CDS            Wi-Phy (fragment): Wi-Phy is a basic (constitutively fluorescent) near ir fluorescent protein published in 2011, derived from Deinococcus radiodurans. It requires the cofactor biliverdin for fluorescence.
   1251..1498    +  terminator     CYC1 terminator: S. cerevisiae CYC1; transcription terminator for CYC1
   1517..1535    -  promoter       T7 promoter: promoter for bacteriophage T7 RNA polymerase
   1543..1698    +  CDS            lacZα (fragment): LacZα fragment of β-galactosidase; lacZ fragment
   1702..2130    +  rep_origin     f1 ori (sequence partly withheld): f1 bacteriophage origin of replication; arrow indicates direction of (+) strand synthesis
   2158..2209    -  misc_feature   bom (fragment): basis of mobility region from pBR322
   2288..3091    -  CDS            URA3: orotidine-5'-phosphate decarboxylase, required for uracil biosynthesis; S. cerevisiae URA3; yeast auxotrophic marker, counterselectable with 5-fluoroorotic acid (5-FOA)
   3092..3307    -  promoter       URA3 promoter: S. cerevisiae URA3
   3315..3364    -  misc_feature   bom (fragment): basis of mobility region from pBR322
   3466..3501    -  CDS            rop (fragment): Rop protein, which maintains plasmids at low copy number; rop
   3569..4072    -  misc_feature   CEN/ARS: S. cerevisiae CEN6 centromere fused to an autonomously replicating sequence
   4109..4213    +  promoter       AmpR promoter: bla
   4214..5074    +  CDS            AmpR: β-lactamase; bla; confers resistance to ampicillin, carbenicillin, and related antibiotics
   5245..5833    +  rep_origin     ori: high-copy-number ColE1/pMB1/pBR322/pUC origin of replication
   6016..6108    +  CDS            lacI (fragment): lac repressor; lacI; The lac repressor binds to the lac operator to inhibit transcription in E. coli. This inhibition can be relieved by adding lactose or isopropyl-β-D-thiogalactopyranoside (IPTG).
   6121..6142    +  protein_bind   CAP binding site: CAP binding activates transcription in the presence of cAMP. E. coli catabolite activator protein
   6157..6187    +  promoter       lac promoter: promoter for the E. coli lac operon
   6195..6211    +  protein_bind   lac operator: The lac repressor binds to the lac operator to inhibit transcription in E. coli. This inhibition can be relieved by adding lactose or isopropyl-β-D-thiogalactopyranoside (IPTG). lac repressor encoded by lacI
   6256..6274    +  promoter       T3 promoter: promoter for bacteriophage T3 RNA polymerase
   6298..6739    +  promoter       GAL1 promoter: S. cerevisiae GAL1; inducible promoter, regulated by Gal4
