[The description below was written by a language model from this plasmid's Addgene catalogue record and pLannotate feature annotations shown in this document.]
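Description:
p416GAL1-Skn7t-L-IFP-F[1] is a yeast expression shuttle plasmid of about 6.7 kb built on the p416GAL1 backbone. In Saccharomyces cerevisiae it is maintained as a centromeric, low-copy episome through a CEN6/ARS element and selected by the URA3 auxotrophic marker, which can also be counterselected with 5-FOA. In E. coli it replicates from a ColE1/pUC-type origin and is selected with ampicillin via β-lactamase. The catalogue lists it as low copy, although the annotated bacterial origin is of the high-copy type. An f1 origin, flanking T3 and T7 promoters, and lac promoter/lacZα remnants are carried over from the pBluescript-like cloning region of the parent vector.

The expression cassette places the galactose-inducible, Gal4-regulated GAL1 promoter upstream of a single fusion open reading frame and ends with the CYC1 terminator. The insert was cloned between XbaI and XhoI sites. It consists of a truncated portion of the yeast transcription factor Skn7 (Skn7t), a response regulator of the SLN1-YPD1-SKN7 phosphorelay. This is joined at its C terminus, through a flexible two-repeat GGGGS linker, to IFP-F[1], one fragment of an infrared fluorescent protein derived from a Deinococcus radiodurans bacteriophytochrome. The annotation tool matches this segment to a fragment of a related near-infrared protein, Wi-Phy, that needs biliverdin as a cofactor. According to the record, Skn7t replaces a zipper domain present in a parental construct.

The design fits a protein-fragment complementation assay. IFP-F[1] would regain fluorescence only when brought close to a complementary IFP fragment fused to an interacting partner, allowing infrared detection of the location and timing of protein-protein interactions in living yeast. The partner construct is not described in this record.
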