Addgene plasmid #52896: p416GAL1-Skn7t-L-IFP-F[1] (Yeast)
Purpose: Skn7t replaces the zipper and is fused to the IFP-F[1] through the linker (GGGGS) X 2. Plasmid confers ampicillin resistance to DH5α.
Depositing lab: Stephen Michnick. Depositing organization: University of Montreal. Publication: An infrared reporter to detect spatiotemporal dynamics of protein-protein interactions. Tchekanda E, Sivanesan D, Michnick SW. Nat Methods. 2014 Jun;11(6):641-4. doi: 10.1038/nmeth.2934. Epub 2014 Apr 20. PubMed 24747815.
Backbone
  Vector backbone: p416GAL1
  Backbone manufacturer: Addgene
  Vector type: Yeast Expression
  Selectable markers: URA3
Growth in bacteria
  Bacterial resistance: Ampicillin, 100 μg/mL
  Growth temperature: 37°C
  Growth strain: DH5alpha
  Copy number: Low Copy
Gene/Insert
  Gene/Insert name: Skn7t-L-IFP-F[1]
  Species: S. cerevisiae (budding yeast); Deinococcus radiodurans
  Promoter: GAL1
  Tag / fusion protein: L-IFP-F[1] (C terminal on insert)
  Cloning method: Restriction Enzyme; 5′ cloning site XbaI (not destroyed); 3′ cloning site XhoI (not destroyed)
  Sequencing primers: 5′ Unknown; 3′ Unknown
Terms and licenses: Academic/Nonprofit Terms; Industry Terms: Not Available to Industry
How to cite: p416GAL1-Skn7t-L-IFP-F[1] (Yeast) was a gift from Stephen Michnick (Addgene plasmid # 52896 ; http://n2t.net/addgene:52896 ; RRID:Addgene_52896)
