>Addgene plasmid #52896 | p416GAL1-Skn7t-L-IFP-F[1] (Yeast) | depositor partial sequence | sequence record 82266 | Insert
ATGAGCCTAACACCAAATGCTCAAAATAACACAGTCACGCTACGAAAAGGTTTCCATGTACTGTTGGTGG
AAGATGACGCAGTGTCTATACAGTTGTGTTCAAAATTTTTACGGAAATATGGCTGTACTGTCCAAGTTGT
CAGCGACAGTCTTTCAGCTATCTCAACACTAGAGAAGTATAGGTATGATTTGGTTTTAATGGACATTGTT
ATGCCAAACCTAGATGGTGCCACAGCGACATCCATTGTCAGAAGTTTTGATAATGAGACTCCCATCATTG
CCATGACAGGTAACATTATGAATCAAGACTTGATCACATACTTACAACATGGAATGAATGATATCTTGGC
CAAACCATTCACGAGGGATGATTTACACTCAATTTTAATACGTTATCTAAAGGACCGTATTCCTTTATGC
GAACAGCAATTACCACCTCGCAACTCTTCGCCACAAACTCATTCCAACACCAATACTGCTAATTCGAATC
CTAATACGATTAATGAACAGTCGTTAGCCATGTTACCACAAGATAATCCGTCAACTACTACCCCTGTTAC
CCCAGGTGCCTCTATATCTTCTGCACAGCATGTTCAACAAGGTCAACAAGAACAGCAGCATCAAATTTTC
CATGCTCAGCAGCAGCAGCAGCATCACAACGCCATTGCTAATGCTAGGTCAGACGTAGCCATACCGAATT
TGGAACATGAAATCAACACTGTACCACATTCCTCAATGGGTTCCACTCCGCAATTACCACAATCTACACT
TCAAGAAAACCAGCTATCAATCGATGGTGGCGGTGGCTCTGGAGGTGGTGGGTCCTCCGGAGCTCGGGAC
CCTCTGCCATTCTTTCCACCTCTGTACCTGGGCGGCCCTGAGATTACAACCGAGAACTGCGAGAGAGAGC
CTATCCACATTCCTGGGTCCATCCAGCCACACGGGGCTCTGCTCACAGCTGACGGCCACTCCGGAGAGGT
GCTCCAAGTGTCCCTGAATGCCGCTACCTTCCTGGGCCAGGAGCCTACTGTGCTGCGGGGGCAGACCCTG
GCTGCCCTGCTCCCCGAGCAGTGGCCAGCCCTGCAGGCAGCCCTGCCCCCAGGATGTCCAGATGCCCTCC
AATACAGGGCCACCCTCGACTGGCCAGCTGCTGGGCACCTCAGCCTGACTGTGCATCGGGTGGCTGAACT
CCTGATCCTGGAGTTCGAACCTACCGAGGCCTGGTAA
