>Addgene plasmid #52896 | p416GAL1-Skn7t-L-IFP-F[1] (Yeast) | addgene partial sequence | sequence record 83296 | GAL1 5'-AATATACCTCTATACTTTAACGTC-3'
ATGAGCCTAACACCAAATGCTCAAAATAACACAGTCACGCTACGAAAAGGTTTCCATGTACTGTTGGTGG
AAGATGACGCAGTGTCTATACAGTTGTGTTCAAAATTTTTACGGAAATATGGCTGTACTGTCCAAGTTGT
CAGCGACAGTCTTTCAGCTATCTCAACACTAGAGAAGTATAGGTATGATTTGGTTTTAATGGACATTGTT
ATGCCAAACCTAGATGGTGCCACAGCGACATCCATTGTCAGAAGTTTTGATAATGAGACTCCCATCATTG
CCATGACAGGTAACATTATGAATCAAGACTTGATCACATACTTACAACATGGAATGAATGATATCTTGGC
CAAACCATTCACGAGGGATGATTTACACTCAATTTTAATACGTTATCTAAAGGACCGTATTCCTTTATGC
GAACAGCAATTACCACCTCGCAACTCTTCGCCACAAACTCATTCCAACACCAATACTGCTAATTCGAATC
CTAATACGATTAATGAACAGTCGTTAGCCATGTTACCACAAGATAATCCGTCAACTACTACCCCTGTTAC
CCCAGGTGCCTCTATATCTTCTGCACAGCATGTTCAACAAGGTCAACAAGAACAGCAGCATCAAATTTTC
CATGCTCAGCAGCAGCAGCAGCATCACAACGCCATTGCTAATGCTAGGTCAGACGTAGCCATACCGAATT
TGGAACATGAAATCAACACTGTACCACATTCCTCAATGGGTTCCACTCCGCAATTACCACAATCTACACT
TCAAGAAA
