>Addgene plasmid #52896 | p416GAL1-Skn7t-L-IFP-F[1] (Yeast) | addgene partial sequence | sequence record 84010 | CYC1 5'-GCGTGAATGTAAGCGTGAC-3'
CAGGCCTCGGTAGGTTCGAACTCCAGGATCAGGAGTTCAGCCACCCGATGCACAGTCAGGCTGAGGTGCC
CAGCAGCTGGCCAGTCGAGGGTGGCCCTGTATTGGAGGGCATCTGGACATCCTGGGGGCAGGGCTGCCTG
CAGGGCTGGCCACTGCTCGGGGAGCAGGGCAGCCAGGGTCTGCCCCCGCAGCACAGTAGGCTCCTGGCCC
AGGAAGGTAGCGGCATTCAGGGACACTTGGAGCACCTCTCCGGAGTGGCCGTCAGCTGTGAGCAGAGCCC
CGTGTGGCTGGATGGACCCAGGAATGTGGATAGGCTCTCTCTCGCAGTTCTCGGTTGTAATCTCAGGGCC
GCCCAGGTACAGAGGTGGAAAGAATGGCAGAGGGTCCCGAGCTCCGGAGGACCCACCACCTCCAGAGCCA
CCGCCACCATCGATTGATAGCTGGTTTTCTTGAAGTGTAGATTGTGGTAATTGCGGAGTGGAACCCATTG
AGGAATGTGGTACAGTGTTGATTTCATGTTCCAAATTCGGTATGGCTACGTCTGACCTAGCATTAGCAAT
GGCGTTGTGATGCTGCTGCTGCTGCTGAGCATGGAAAATTTGATGCTGCTGTTCTTGTTGACCTTGTTGA
ACATGCTGTGCAGAAGATATAGAGGCACCTGGGGTAACAGGGGTAGTAGTTGACGGATTATCTTGTGGTA
ACATGGCTAACGACTGTTCATTAATCGTATTAGGATTCGAATTAGCAGTATTGGTGTTGGAATGAGTTTG
TGGCGAAGAGTTGCGAGGTGGTAATTGCTGTTCGCATAAAGGAATACGGTCCTTTAGATAACGTATTAAA
ATTGAGTGTAAATCATCCCTCGTGAATGGTTTGGCCAAGATATCATTCATTCCATGTTGTAAGTATGTGA
TCAAGTCTTGATTCATAATGTTACCTGTCATGGCAATGATGGGAGTCTCATTATCAAAACTTCTGACAAT
GGATGTCGCT
